Addgene plasmid #72905: pHR-FKBP:mCherry-BclXLc33
Purpose: Outer mitochondrial membrane-targeted mCherry-tagged recruiter construct
Depositing lab: Ivan Yudushkin. Depositing organization: Medical University of Vienna. Publication: Localization of mTORC2 activity inside cells. Ebner M, Sinkovics B, Szczygiel M, Ribeiro DW, Yudushkin I. J Cell Biol. 2017 Jan 31. pii: jcb.201610060. doi: 10.1083/jcb.201610060. PubMed 28143890.
Backbone
  Vector backbone: pHR'
  Total vector size (bp): 10118
  Vector type: Mammalian Expression, Lentiviral
Growth in bacteria
  Bacterial resistance: Ampicillin, 100 μg/mL
  Growth temperature: 37°C
  Growth strain: NEB Stable
  Copy number: Unknown
Gene/Insert
  Gene/Insert name: Bl2-like protein 1, isoform Bcl-X(L) (fragment)
  Species: H. sapiens (human)
  Insert size (bp): 102
  Mutation: 33 C-terminal a.a.
  Tag / fusion protein: FKBP, mCherry (N terminal on insert)
  Cloning method: Restriction Enzyme; 5′ cloning site MluI (not destroyed); 3′ cloning site NotI (not destroyed)
  Sequencing primers: 5′ gcttcccgagctctataaaagagc; 3′ ccagaggttgattatcgataagc
Terms and licenses: Academic/Nonprofit Terms; Industry Terms: Not Available to Industry
How to cite: pHR-FKBP:mCherry-BclXLc33 was a gift from Ivan Yudushkin (Addgene plasmid # 72905 ; http://n2t.net/addgene:72905 ; RRID:Addgene_72905)
