[The description below was written by a language model from this plasmid's Addgene catalogue record and pLannotate feature annotations shown in this document.]
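Description:
pHR-FKBP:mCherry-BclXLc33 is an HIV-1-based lentiviral transfer plasmid built on the pHR' backbone for expression in mammalian cells, either by transfection or after packaging into lentiviral particles. It is propagated in E. coli through a high-copy ColE1/pUC-type origin and selected with ampicillin (AmpR under its own bla promoter). The viral portion contains a truncated 5' LTR, the Ψ packaging signal with a gag fragment, the Rev response element, a cPPT/CTS, a WPRE that boosts transcript stability and expression, and a self-inactivating ΔU3 3' LTR. The backbone outside the LTRs also carries legacy sequence: an SV40 promoter followed by gpt fragments, SV40 small t intron and poly(A) sequences, and remnants of pBR322 elements (tet, rop, bom). These are annotated only as fragments. No mammalian drug-selection marker is stated in the record.

The payload is a single open reading frame driven by the SFFV LTR promoter. It encodes human FKBP12 (FKBP1A) followed by the red fluorescent protein mCherry and then the C-terminal 33 amino acids of human Bcl-X(L), a 102 bp fragment cloned between MluI and NotI. According to the record, this tail targets the fusion to the outer mitochondrial membrane, where mCherry reports its localisation. FKBP is commonly used as one half of a chemically induced dimerisation pair, which fits the description of the construct as a "recruiter" for drawing a partner protein to that membrane. The partner and the dimeriser are not specified here. The associated study concerns mapping mTORC2 activity within cells. The depositor sequence and the repository's sequencing result differ slightly in length and start point but show the same feature arrangement.
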