Features (pLannotate 1.2.2; 34 found; start..end, strand, type, name):
     40..59      +  misc_feature   cPPT/CTS (fragment): central polypurine tract and central termination sequence of HIV-1
     61..294     +  LTR            3' LTR (ΔU3): self-inactivating 3' long terminal repeat (LTR) from HIV-1
    319..337     -  promoter       SP6 promoter: promoter for bacteriophage SP6 RNA polymerase
    565..844     +  CDS            TcR (fragment): tetracycline efflux protein; tet; confers resistance to tetracycline
    845..894     -  misc_feature   bom (fragment): basis of mobility region from pBR322
    996..1031    -  CDS            rop (fragment): Rop protein, which maintains plasmids at low copy number; rop
   1126..1230    +  promoter       AmpR promoter: bla
   1231..2091    +  CDS            AmpR: β-lactamase; bla; confers resistance to ampicillin, carbenicillin, and related antibiotics
   2262..2850    +  rep_origin     ori: high-copy-number ColE1/pMB1/pBR322/pUC origin of replication
   3033..3089    +  CDS            lacI (fragment): lac repressor; lacI; The lac repressor binds to the lac operator to inhibit transcription in E. coli. This inhibition can be relieved by adding lactose or isopropyl-β-D-thiogalactopyranoside (IPTG).
   3096..3425    +  promoter       SV40 promoter: SV40 enhancer and early promoter
   3625..3744    +  CDS            gpt (fragment): XGPT_ECOLI - Also known as gpp, gxu. Experimental evidence at protein level: Swiss-Prot protein existence level 1. Purine salvage pathway enzyme that catalyzes the transfer of the ribosyl-5-phosphate group from 5-phospho-alpha-D-ribose 1- diphosphate (PRPP) to the N9 position of the 6-oxopurines guanine and xanthine to form the corresponding ribonucleotides GMP (guanosine 5'- monophosphate) and XMP (xanthosine 5'-monophosphate), with the release of PPi. To a lesser extent, also acts on hypoxanthine (PubMed:9100006, PubMed:3886014). Does not ribophosphorylate adenine (PubMed:3886014). From Esch
   3744..4079    +  CDS            gpt (fragment): XGPT_ECOLI - Also known as gpp, gxu. Experimental evidence at protein level: Swiss-Prot protein existence level 1. Purine salvage pathway enzyme that catalyzes the transfer of the ribosyl-5-phosphate group from 5-phospho-alpha-D-ribose 1- diphosphate (PRPP) to the N9 position of the 6-oxopurines guanine and xanthine to form the corresponding ribonucleotides GMP (guanosine 5'- monophosphate) and XMP (xanthosine 5'-monophosphate), with the release of PPi. To a lesser extent, also acts on hypoxanthine (PubMed:9100006, PubMed:3886014). Does not ribophosphorylate adenine (PubMed:3886014). From Esch
   4174..4479    +  CDS            frsA (fragment): FRSA_ECOLI - Also known as yafA. Experimental evidence at protein level: Swiss-Prot protein existence level 1. Catalyzes the hydrolysis of esters (PubMed:15808744). Displays esterase activity toward pNP-butyrate (PubMed:15808744). May stimulate mixed-acid fermentation by acting as a fermentation/respiration switch that down-regulates respiration and up- regulates fermentation rates (PubMed:15169777). From Escherichia coli (strain K12).
   4483..4557    +  CDS            small t antigen (fragment): SV40 (simian virus 40) small t antigen
   4559..4624    +  intron         small t intron: SV40 (simian virus 40) small t antigen intron
   4754..4774    +  CDS            SV40 NLS: nuclear localization signal of SV40 (simian virus 40) large T antigen
   5093..5176    +  CDS            large T antigen (fragment): large T antigen from SV40 (simian virus 40)
   5199..5333    +  polyA_signal   SV40 poly(A) signal: SV40 polyadenylation signal
   5501..5830    +  CDS            nef (fragment): NEF_HV1BR - Experimental evidence at protein level: Swiss-Prot protein existence level 1. Extracellular Nef protein targets CD4(+) T-lymphocytes for apoptosis by interacting with CXCR4 surface receptors (PubMed:14990729). From Human immunodeficiency virus type 1 group M subtype B (isolate BRU/LAI) (HIV-1).
   5878..6135    +  LTR            5' LTR (truncated): truncated 5' long terminal repeat (LTR) from HIV-1
   6182..6307    +  misc_feature   HIV-1 Ψ: packaging signal of human immunodeficiency virus type 1
   6291..6629    +  CDS            HIV-1 gag (fragment): gag protein from human immunodeficiency virus 1; gag
   6799..7032    +  misc_feature   RRE: The Rev response element (RRE) of HIV-1 allows for Rev-dependent mRNA export from the nucleus to the cytoplasm.
   7409..7509    +  CDS            Rev (fragment): human immunodeficiency virus 1 (HIV-1) Rev protein; rev; enhances nuclear export of unspliced and incompletely spliced viral mRNAs
   7544..7661    +  misc_feature   cPPT/CTS: central polypurine tract and central termination sequence of HIV-1
   7698..7730    -  misc_feature   MCS (fragment): pBluescript multiple cloning site
   7815..8223    +  promoter       SFFV promoter: spleen focus-forming virus long terminal repeat (LTR) promoter
   8263..8586    +  CDS            FKBP1A: FKB1A_HUMAN - Also known as FKBP1, FKBP12. Experimental evidence at protein level: Swiss-Prot protein existence level 1. Keeps in an inactive conformation TGFBR1, the TGF-beta type I serine/threonine kinase receptor, preventing TGF-beta receptor activation in absence of ligand. Recruits SMAD7 to ACVR1B which prevents the association of SMAD2 and SMAD3 with the activin receptor complex, thereby blocking the activin signal. May modulate the RYR1 calcium channel activity. PPIases accelerate the folding of proteins. It catalyzes the cis-trans isomerization of proline imidic peptide bonds in oligop
   8611..9318    +  CDS            mCherry: mCherry is a basic (constitutively fluorescent) red fluorescent protein published in 2004, derived from Discosoma sp.. It is reported to be a very rapidly-maturing monomer with low acid sensitivity.
   9364..9465    +  CDS            BCL2L1 (fragment): B2CL1_HUMAN - Also known as BCL2L, BCLX. Experimental evidence at protein level: Swiss-Prot protein existence level 1. Isoform Bcl-X(S) promotes apoptosis. From Homo sapiens (Human).
   9479..9509    +  misc_feature   MCS (fragment): pUC18/19 multiple cloning site
   9510..9528    +  misc_feature   MCS (fragment): pBluescript multiple cloning site
   9528..10116   +  misc_feature   WPRE: woodchuck hepatitis virus posttranscriptional regulatory element
>Addgene plasmid #72905 | pHR-FKBP:mCherry-BclXLc33 | depositor full sequence | sequence record 169349 | pHR-FKBP:mCherry-BclXLc33 sequence 10118 bps
CGATACCGTCGACCAAGGCAGCTGTAGATCTTAGCCACTTTTTAAAAGAAAAGGGGGGACTGGAAGGGCT
AATTCACTCCCAACGAAGACAAGATCTGCTTTTTGCTTGTACTGGGTCTCTCTGGTTAGACCAGATCTGA
GCCTGGGAGCTCTCTGGCTAACTAGGGAACCCACTGCTTAAGCCTCAATAAAGCTTGCCTTGAGTGCTTC
AAGTAGTGTGTGCCCGTCTGTTGTGTGACTCTGGTAACTAGAGATCCCTCAGACCCTTTTAGTCAGTGTG
GAAAATCTCTAGCAGCATCTAGAATTAATTCCGTGTATTCTATAGTGTCACCTAAATCGTATGTGTATGA
TACATAAGGTTATGTATTAATTGTAGCCGCGTTCTAACGACAATATGTACAAGCCTAATTGTGTAGCATC
TGGCTTACTGAAGCAGACCCTATCATCTCTCTCGTAAACTGCCGTCAGAGTCGGTTTGGTTGGACGAACC
TTCTGAGTTTCTGGTAACGCCGTCCCGCACCCGGAAATGGTCAGCGAACCAATCAGCAGGGTCATCGCTA
GCCAGATCCTCTACGCCGGACGCATCGTGGCCGGCATCACCGGCGCCACAGGTGCGGTTGCTGGCGCCTA
TATCGCCGACATCACCGATGGGGAAGATCGGGCTCGCCACTTCGGGCTCATGAGCGCTTGTTTCGGCGTG
GGTATGGTGGCAGGCCCCGTGGCCGGGGGACTGTTGGGCGCCATCTCCTTGCATGCACCATTCCTTGCGG
CGGCGGTGCTCAACGGCCTCAACCTACTACTGGGCTGCTTCCTAATGCAGGAGTCGCATAAGGGAGAGCG
TCGAATGGTGCACTCTCAGTACAATCTAGCTCTGATGCCGCATAGTTAAGCCAGCCCCGACACCCGCCAA
CACCCGCTGACGCGCCCTGACGGGCTTGTCTGCTCCCGGCATCCGCTTACAGACAAGCTGTGACCGTCTC
CGGGAGCTGCATGTGTCAGAGGTTTTCACCGTCATCACCGAAACGCGCGAGACGAAAGGGCCTCGTGATA
CGCCTATTTTTATAGGTTAATGTCATGATAATAATGGTTTCTTAGACGTCAGGTGGCACTTTTCGGGGAA
ATGTGCGCGGAACCCCTATTTGTTTATTTTTCTAAATACATTCAAATATGTATCCGCTCATGAGACAATA
ACCCTGATAAATGCTTCAATAATATTGAAAAAGGAAGAGTATGAGTATTCAACATTTCCGTGTCGCCCTT
ATTCCCTTTTTTGCGGCATTTTGCCTTCCTGTTTTTGCTCACCCAGAAACGCTGGTGAAAGTAAAAGATG
CTGAAGATCAGTTGGGTGCACGAGTGGGTTACATCGAACTGGATCTCAACAGCGGTAAGATCCTTGAGAG
TTTTCGCCCCGAAGAACGTTTTCCAATGATGAGCACTTTTAAAGTTCTGCTATGTGGCGCGGTATTATCC
CGTATTGACGCCGGGCAAGAGCAACTCGGTCGCCGCATACACTATTCTCAGAATGACTTGGTTGAGTACT
CACCAGTCACAGAAAAGCATCTTACGGATGGCATGACAGTAAGAGAATTATGCAGTGCTGCCATAACCAT
GAGTGATAACACTGCGGCCAACTTACTTCTGACAACGATCGGAGGACCGAAGGAGCTAACCGCTTTTTTG
CACAACATGGGGGATCATGTAACTCGCCTTGATCGTTGGGAACCGGAGCTGAATGAAGCCATACCAAACG
ACGAGCGTGACACCACGATGCCTGTAGCAATGGCAACAACGTTGCGCAAACTATTAACTGGCGAACTACT
TACTCTAGCTTCCCGGCAACAATTAATAGACTGGATGGAGGCGGATAAAGTTGCAGGACCACTTCTGCGC
TCGGCCCTTCCGGCTGGCTGGTTTATTGCTGATAAATCTGGAGCCGGTGAGCGTGGGTCTCGCGGTATCA
TTGCAGCACTGGGGCCAGATGGTAAGCCCTCCCGTATCGTAGTTATCTACACGACGGGGAGTCAGGCAAC
TATGGATGAACGAAATAGACAGATCGCTGAGATAGGTGCCTCACTGATTAAGCATTGGTAACTGTCAGAC
CAAGTTTACTCATATATACTTTAGATTGATTTAAAACTTCATTTTTAATTTAAAAGGATCTAGGTGAAGA
TCCTTTTTGATAATCTCATGACCAAAATCCCTTAACGTGAGTTTTCGTTCCACTGAGCGTCAGACCCCGT
AGAAAAGATCAAAGGATCTTCTTGAGATCCTTTTTTTCTGCGCGTAATCTGCTGCTTGCAAACAAAAAAA
CCACCGCTACCAGCGGTGGTTTGTTTGCCGGATCAAGAGCTACCAACTCTTTTTCCGAAGGTAACTGGCT
TCAGCAGAGCGCAGATACCAAATACTGTCCTTCTAGTGTAGCCGTAGTTAGGCCACCACTTCAAGAACTC
TGTAGCACCGCCTACATACCTCGCTCTGCTAATCCTGTTACCAGTGGCTGCTGCCAGTGGCGATAAGTCG
TGTCTTACCGGGTTGGACTCAAGACGATAGTTACCGGATAAGGCGCAGCGGTCGGGCTGAACGGGGGGTT
CGTGCACACAGCCCAGCTTGGAGCGAACGACCTACACCGAACTGAGATACCTACAGCGTGAGCTATGAGA
AAGCGCCACGCTTCCCGAAGGGAGAAAGGCGGACAGGTATCCGGTAAGCGGCAGGGTCGGAACAGGAGAG
CGCACGAGGGAGCTTCCAGGGGGAAACGCCTGGTATCTTTATAGTCCTGTCGGGTTTCGCCACCTCTGAC
TTGAGCGTCGATTTTTGTGATGCTCGTCAGGGGGGCGGAGCCTATGGAAAAACGCCAGCAACGCGGCCTT
TTTACGGTTCCTGGCCTTTTGCTGGCCTTTTGCTCACATGTTCTTTCCTGCGTTATCCCCTGATTCTGTG
GATAACCGTATTACCGCCTTTGAGTGAGCTGATACCGCTCGCCGCAGCCGAACGACCGAGCGCAGCGAGT
CAGTGAGCGAGGAAGCGGAAGAGCGCCCAATACGCAAACCGCCTCTCCCCGCGCGTTGGCCGATTCATTA
ATGCAGCTGTGGAATGTGTGTCAGTTAGGGTGTGGAAAGTCCCCAGGCTCCCCAGCAGGCAGAAGTATGC
AAAGCATGCATCTCAATTAGTCAGCAACCAGGTGTGGAAAGTCCCCAGGCTCCCCAGCAGGCAGAAGTAT
GCAAAGCATGCATCTCAATTAGTCAGCAACCATAGTCCCGCCCCTAACTCCGCCCATCCCGCCCCTAACT
CCGCCCAGTTCCGCCCATTCTCCGCCCCATGGCTGACTAATTTTTTTTATTTATGCAGAGGCCGAGGCCG
CCTCGGCCTCTGAGCTATTCCAGAAGTAGTGAGGAGGCTTTTTTGGAGGCCTAGGCTTTTGCAAAAAGCT
TGGACACAAGACAGGCTTGCGAGATATGTTTGAGAATACCACTTTATCCCGCGTCAGGGAGAGGCAGTGC
GTAAAAAGACGCGGACTCATGTGAAATACTGGTTTTTAGTGCGCCAGATCTCTATAATCTCGCGCAACCT
ATTTTCCCCTCGAACACTTTTTAAGCCGTAGATAAACAGGCTGGGACACTTCACATGAGCGAAAAATACA
TCGTCACCTGGGACATGTTGCAGATCCATGCACGTAAACTCGCAAGCCGACTGATGCCTTCTGAACAATG
GAAAGGCATTATTGCCGTAAGCCGTGGCGGTCTGTACCGGGTGCGTTACTGGCGCGTGAACTGGGTATTC
GTCATGTCGATACCGTTTGTATTTCCAGCTACGATCACGACAACCAGCGCGAGCTTAAAGTGCTGAAACG
CGCAGAAGGCGATGGCGAAGGCTTCATCGTTATTGATGACCTGGTGGATACCGGTGGTACTGCGGTTGCG
ATTCGTGAAATGTATCCAAAAGCGCACTTTGTCACCATCTTCGCAAAACCGGCTGGTCGTCCGCTGGTTG
ATGACTATGTTGTTGATATCCCGCAAGATACCTGGATTGAACAGCCGTGGGATATGGGCGTCGTATTCGT
CCCGCCAATCTCCGGTCGCTAATCTTTTCAACGCCTGGCACTGCCGGGCGTTGTTCTTTTTAACTTCAGG
CGGGTTACAATAGTTTCCAGTAAGTATTCTGGAGGCTGCATCCATGACACAGGCAAACCTGAGCGAAACC
CTGTTCAAACCCCGCTTTAAACATCCTGAAACCTCGACGCTAGTCCGCCGCTTTAATCACGGCGCACAAC
CGCCTGTGCAGTCGGCCCTTGATGGTAAAACCATCCCTCACTGGTATCGCATGATTAACCGTCTGATGTG
GATCTGGCGCGGCATTGACCCACGCGAAATCCTCGACGTCCAGGCACGTATTGTGATGAGCGATGCCGAA
CGTACCGACGATGATTTATACGATACGGTGATTGGCTACCGTGGCGGCAACTGGATTTATGAGTGGGCCC
CGGATCTTTGTGAAGGAACCTTACTTCTGTGGTGTGACATAATTGGACAAACTACCTACAGAGATTTAAA
GCTCTAAGGTAAATATAAAATTTTTAAGTGTATAATGTGTTAAACTACTGATTCTAATTGTTTGTGTATT
TTAGATTCCAACCTATGGAACTGATGAATGGGAGCAGTGGTGGAATGCCTTTAATGAGGAAAACCTGTTT
TGCTCAGAAGAAATGCCATCTAGTGATGATGAGGCTACTGCTGACTCTCAACATTCTACTCCTCCAAAAA
AGAAGAGAAAGGTAGAAGACCCCAAGGACTTTCCTTCAGAATTGCTAAGTTTTTTGAGTCATGCTGTGTT
TAGTAATAGAACTCTTGCTTGCTTTGCTATTTACACCACAAAGGAAAAAGCTGCACTGCTATACAAGAAA
ATTATGGAAAAATATTCTGTAACCTTTATAAGTAGGCATAACAGTTATAATCATAACATACTGTTTTTTC
TTACTCCACACAGGCATAGAGTGTCTGCTATTAATAACTATGCTCAAAAATTGTGTACCTTTAGCTTTTT
AATTTGTAAAGGGGTTAATAAGGAATATTTGATGTATAGTGCCTTGACTAGAGATCATAATCAGCCATAC
CACATTTGTAGAGGTTTTACTTGCTTTAAAAAACCTCCCACACCTCCCCCTGAACCTGAAACATAAAATG
AATGCAATTGTTGTTGTTAACTTGTTTATTGCAGCTTATAATGGTTACAAATAAAGCAATAGCATCACAA
ATTTCACAAATAAAGCATTTTTTTCACTGCATTCTAGTTGTGGTTTGTCCAAACTCATCAATGTATCTTA
TCATGTCTGGATCAACTGGATAACTCAAGCTAACCAAAATCATCCCAAACTTCCCACCCCATACCCTATT
ACCACTGCCAATTACCTAGTGGTTTCATTTACTCTAAACCTGTGATTCCTCTGAATTATTTTCATTTTAA
AGAAATTGTATTTGTTAAATATGTACTACAAACTTAGTAGTTGGAAGGGCTAATTCACTCCCAAAGAAGA
CAAGATATCCTTGATCTGTGGATCTACCACACACAAGGCTACTTCCCTGATTAGCAGAACTACACACCAG
GGCCAGGGGTCAGATATCCACTGACCTTTGGATGGTGCTACAAGCTAGTACCAGTTGAGCCAGATAAGGT
AGAAGAGGCCAATAAAGGAGAGAACACCAGCTTGTTACACCCTGTGAGCCTGCATGGGATGGATGACCCG
GAGAGAGAAGTGTTAGAGTGGAGGTTTGACAGCCGCCTAGCATTTCATCACGTGGCCCGAGAGCTGCATC
CGGAGTACTTCAAGAACTGCTGATATCGAGCTTGCTACAAGGGACTTTCCGCTGGGGACTTTCCAGGGAG
GCGTGGCCTGGGCGGGACTGGGGAGTGGCGAGCCCTCAGATCCTGCATATAAGCAGCTGCTTTTTGCCTG
TACTGGGTCTCTCTGGTTAGACCAGATCTGAGCCTGGGAGCTCTCTGGCTAACTAGGGAACCCACTGCTT
AAGCCTCAATAAAGCTTGCCTTGAGTGCTTCAAGTAGTGTGTGCCCGTCTGTTGTGTGACTCTGGTAACT
AGAGATCCCTCAGACCCTTTTAGTCAGTGTGGAAAATCTCTAGCAGTGGCGCCCGAACAGGGACTTGAAA
GCGAAAGGGAAACCAGAGGAGCTCTCTCGACGCAGGACTCGGCTTGCTGAAGCGCGCACGGCAAGAGGCG
AGGGGCGGCGACTGGTGAGTACGCCAAAAATTTTGACTAGCGGAGGCTAGAAGGAGAGAGATGGGTGCGA
GAGCGTCAGTATTAAGCGGGGGAGAATTAGATCGCGATGGGAAAAAATTCGGTTAAGGCCAGGGGGAAAG
AAAAAATATAAATTAAAACATATAGTATGGGCAAGCAGGGAGCTAGAACGATTCGCAGTTAATCCTGGCC
TGTTAGAAACATCAGAAGGCTGTAGACAAATACTGGGACAGCTACAACCATCCCTTCAGACAGGATCAGA
AGAACTTAGATCATTATATAATACAGTAGCAACCCTCTATTGTGTGCATCAAAGGATAGAGATAAAAGAC
ACCAAGGAAGCTTTAGACAAGATAGAGGAAGAGCAAAACAAAAGTAAGACCACCGCACAGCAAGCGGCCG
GTGATCTTCAGACCTGGACGATATATATGAGGGACAATTGGAGAAGTGAATTATATAAATATAAAGTAGT
AAAAATTGAACCATTAGGAGTAGCACCCACCAAGGCAAAGAGAAGAGTGGTGCAGAGAGAAAAAAGAGCA
GTGGGAATAGGAGCTTTGTTCCTTGGGTTCTTGGGAGCAGCAGGAAGCACTATGGGCGCAGCGTCAATGA
CGCTGACGGTACAGGCCAGACAATTATTGTCTGGTATAGTGCAGCAGCAGAACAATTTGCTGAGGGCTAT
TGAGGCGCAACAGCATCTGTTGCAACTCACAGTCTGGGGCATCAAGCAGCTCCAGGCAAGAATCCTGGCT
GTGGAAAGATACCTAAAGGATCAACAGCTCCTGGGGATTTGGGGTTGCTCTGGAAAACTCATTTGCACCA
CTGCTGTGCCTTGGAATGCTAGTTGGAGTAATAAATCTCTGGAACAGATTTGGAATCACACGACCTGGAT
GGAGTGGGACAGAGAAATTAACAATTACACAAGCTTAATACACTCCTTAATTGAAGAATCGCAAAACCAG
CAAGAAAAGAATGAACAAGAATTATTGGAATTAGATAAATGGGCAAGTTTGTGGAATTGGTTTAACATAA
CAAATTGGCTGTGGTATATAAAATTATTCATAATGATAGTAGGAGGCTTGGTAGGTTTAAGAATAGTTTT
TGCTGTACTTTCTATAGTGAATAGAGTTAGGCAGGGATATTCACCATTATCGTTTCAGACCCACCTCCCA
ACCCCGAGGGGACCCGACAGGCCCGAAGGAATAGAAGAAGAAGGTGGAGAGAGAGACAGAGACAGATCCA
TTCGATTAGTGAACGGATCTCGACGGTCGCCAAATGGCAGTATTCATCCACAATTTTAAAAGAAAAGGGG
GGATTGGGGGGTACAGTGCAGGGGAAAGAATAGTAGACATAATAGCAACAGACATACAAACTAAAGAATT
ACAAAAACAAATTACAAAAATTCAAAATTTTCGGGTTTATTACAGGGACAGCAGAGATCCAGTTTGGATC
GATAAGCTTGATATCGAATTCCTGCAGCCCCGATAAAATAAAAGATTTTATTTAGTCTCCAGAAAAAGGG
GGGAATGAAAGACCCCACCTGTAGGTTATGGCAAGCTAGCTGCAGTAACGCCATTATTGCAAGGCATGGA
AAAATACCAAACCAAGAATAGAGAAGTTCAGATCAAGGGCGGGTACATGAAAATAGCTAACGTAGGGCCA
AACAGGATATCTGCGGTGAGCAGTTTCGGCCCCGGCCCGGGGCCAAGAACAGATGGTCACCGCAGTTTCG
GCCCCGGCCCGAGGCCAAGAGCAGATGGTCCCCAGATATGGCCCAACCCTCAGCAGTTTCTTAAGACCCA
TCAGATGTTTCCAGGCTCCCCCAAGGACCTGAAATGACCCTGCGCCTTATTTGAATTAACCAATCAGCCT
GCTTCTCGCTTCTGTTCGCGCGCTTCTGCTTCCCGAGCTCTATAAAAGAGCTCACAACCCCTCACTCGGC
GCGCCAGTCCTCCGACAGACTGAGTCGCCCGGGGGGGATCTGGAGCTCTCGAGAATTCTCACGCGTGCCA
CCATGGGAGTGCAGGTGGAGACTATCTCCCCAGGAGACGGGCGCACCTTCCCCAAGCGCGGCCAGACCTG
CGTGGTGCACTACACCGGGATGCTTGAAGATGGAAAGAAATTTGATTCCTCCCGGGACAGAAACAAGCCC
TTTAAGTTTATGCTAGGCAAGCAGGAGGTGATCCGAGGCTGGGAAGAAGGGGTTGCCCAGATGAGTGTGG
GTCAGAGAGCCAAACTGACTATATCTCCAGATTATGCCTATGGTGCCACTGGGCACCCAGGCATCATCCC
ACCACATGCCACTCTCGTCTTCGATGTGGAGCTTCTAAAACTGGAAGGTGCTGCACTTCTGCCCGGTTCT
ATGGTGAGCAAGGGCGAGGAGGATAACATGGCCATCATCAAGGAGTTCATGCGCTTCAAGGTGCACATGG
AGGGCTCCGTGAACGGCCACGAGTTCGAGATCGAGGGCGAGGGCGAGGGCCGCCCCTACGAGGGCACCCA
GACCGCCAAGCTGAAGGTGACCAAGGGTGGCCCCCTGCCCTTCGCCTGGGACATCCTGTCCCCTCAGTTC
ATGTACGGCTCCAAGGCCTACGTGAAGCACCCCGCCGACATCCCCGACTACTTGAAGCTGTCCTTCCCCG
AGGGCTTCAAGTGGGAGCGCGTGATGAACTTCGAGGACGGCGGCGTGGTGACCGTGACCCAGGACTCCTC
CCTGCAGGACGGCGAGTTCATCTACAAGGTGAAGCTGCGCGGCACCAACTTCCCCTCCGACGGCCCCGTA
ATGCAGAAGAAGACCATGGGCTGGGAGGCCTCCTCCGAGCGGATGTACCCCGAGGACGGCGCCCTGAAGG
GCGAGATCAAGCAGAGGCTGAAGCTGAAGGACGGCGGCCACTACGACGCTGAGGTCAAGACCACCTACAA
GGCCAAGAAGCCCGTGCAGCTGCCCGGCGCCTACAACGTCAACATCAAGTTGGACATCACCTCCCACAAC
GAGGACTACACCATCGTGGAACAGTACGAACGCGCCGAGGGCCGCCACTCCACCGGCGGCATGGACGAGC
TGTACAAGCCCGGTTCTGCCGCCATGGCATATCCATATGACGTCCCAGACTATGCTGCCGAGAGCCGAAA
GGGCCAGGAACGCTTCAACCGCTGGTTCCTGACGGGCATGACTGTGGCCGGCGTGGTTCTGCTGGGCTCA
CTCTTCAGTCGGAAATGAGCGGCCGCGACTCTAGAGTCGACCTGCAGGCATGCAAGCTTGATATCAAGCT
TATCGATAATCAACCTCTGGATTACAAAATTTGTGAAAGATTGACTGGTATTCTTAACTATGTTGCTCCT
TTTACGCTATGTGGATACGCTGCTTTAATGCCTTTGTATCATGCTATTGCTTCCCGTATGGCTTTCATTT
TCTCCTCCTTGTATAAATCCTGGTTGCTGTCTCTTTATGAGGAGTTGTGGCCCGTTGTCAGGCAACGTGG
CGTGGTGTGCACTGTGTTTGCTGACGCAACCCCCACTGGTTGGGGCATTGCCACCACCTGTCAGCTCCTT
TCCGGGACTTTCGCTTTCCCCCTCCCTATTGCCACGGCGGAACTCATCGCCGCCTGCCTTGCCCGCTGCT
GGACAGGGGCTCGGCTGTTGGGCACTGACAATTCCGTGGTGTTGTCGGGGAAATCATCGTCCTTTCCTTG
GCTGCTCGCCTGTGTTGCCACCTGGATTCTGCGCGGGACGTCCTTCTGCTACGTCCCTTCGGCCCTCAAT
CCAGCGGACCTTCCTTCCCGCGGCCTGCTGCCGGCTCTGCGGCCTCTTCCGCGTCTTCGCCTTCGCCCTC
AGACGAGTCGGATCTCCCTTTGGGCCGCCTCCCCGCAT
