Features (pLannotate 1.2.2; 36 found; start..end, strand, type, name):
     32..165     +  rep_origin     RSF ori (fragment): Plasmids containing the RSF 1030 origin of replication can be propagated in E. coli cells that contain additional plasmids with compatible origins.
    167..223     +  CDS            lacI (fragment): lac repressor; lacI; The lac repressor binds to the lac operator to inhibit transcription in E. coli. This inhibition can be relieved by adding lactose or isopropyl-β-D-thiogalactopyranoside (IPTG).
    230..559     +  promoter       SV40 promoter: SV40 enhancer and early promoter
    759..878     +  CDS            gpt (fragment): XGPT_ECOLI - Also known as gpp, gxu. Experimental evidence at protein level: Swiss-Prot protein existence level 1. Purine salvage pathway enzyme that catalyzes the transfer of the ribosyl-5-phosphate group from 5-phospho-alpha-D-ribose 1- diphosphate (PRPP) to the N9 position of the 6-oxopurines guanine and xanthine to form the corresponding ribonucleotides GMP (guanosine 5'- monophosphate) and XMP (xanthosine 5'-monophosphate), with the release of PPi. To a lesser extent, also acts on hypoxanthine (PubMed:9100006, PubMed:3886014). Does not ribophosphorylate adenine (PubMed:3886014). From Esch
    878..1213    +  CDS            gpt (fragment): XGPT_ECOLI - Also known as gpp, gxu. Experimental evidence at protein level: Swiss-Prot protein existence level 1. Purine salvage pathway enzyme that catalyzes the transfer of the ribosyl-5-phosphate group from 5-phospho-alpha-D-ribose 1- diphosphate (PRPP) to the N9 position of the 6-oxopurines guanine and xanthine to form the corresponding ribonucleotides GMP (guanosine 5'- monophosphate) and XMP (xanthosine 5'-monophosphate), with the release of PPi. To a lesser extent, also acts on hypoxanthine (PubMed:9100006, PubMed:3886014). Does not ribophosphorylate adenine (PubMed:3886014). From Esch
   1308..1613    +  CDS            frsA (fragment): FRSA_ECOLI - Also known as yafA. Experimental evidence at protein level: Swiss-Prot protein existence level 1. Catalyzes the hydrolysis of esters (PubMed:15808744). Displays esterase activity toward pNP-butyrate (PubMed:15808744). May stimulate mixed-acid fermentation by acting as a fermentation/respiration switch that down-regulates respiration and up- regulates fermentation rates (PubMed:15169777). From Escherichia coli (strain K12).
   1617..1691    +  CDS            small t antigen (fragment): SV40 (simian virus 40) small t antigen
   1693..1758    +  intron         small t intron: SV40 (simian virus 40) small t antigen intron
   1888..1908    +  CDS            SV40 NLS: nuclear localization signal of SV40 (simian virus 40) large T antigen
   2227..2310    +  CDS            large T antigen (fragment): large T antigen from SV40 (simian virus 40)
   2333..2467    +  polyA_signal   SV40 poly(A) signal: SV40 polyadenylation signal
   2634..2963    +  CDS            nef (fragment): NEF_HV1BR - Experimental evidence at protein level: Swiss-Prot protein existence level 1. Extracellular Nef protein targets CD4(+) T-lymphocytes for apoptosis by interacting with CXCR4 surface receptors (PubMed:14990729). From Human immunodeficiency virus type 1 group M subtype B (isolate BRU/LAI) (HIV-1).
   3011..3268    +  LTR            5' LTR (truncated): truncated 5' long terminal repeat (LTR) from HIV-1
   3315..3440    +  misc_feature   HIV-1 Ψ: packaging signal of human immunodeficiency virus type 1
   3424..3762    +  CDS            HIV-1 gag (fragment): gag protein from human immunodeficiency virus 1; gag
   3937..4170    +  misc_feature   RRE: The Rev response element (RRE) of HIV-1 allows for Rev-dependent mRNA export from the nucleus to the cytoplasm.
   4547..4647    +  CDS            Rev (fragment): human immunodeficiency virus 1 (HIV-1) Rev protein; rev; enhances nuclear export of unspliced and incompletely spliced viral mRNAs
   4684..4801    +  misc_feature   cPPT/CTS: central polypurine tract and central termination sequence of HIV-1
   4838..4870    -  misc_feature   MCS (fragment): pBluescript multiple cloning site
   4954..5361    +  promoter       SFFV promoter: spleen focus-forming virus long terminal repeat (LTR) promoter
   5401..5724    +  CDS            FKBP1A: FKB1A_HUMAN - Also known as FKBP1, FKBP12. Experimental evidence at protein level: Swiss-Prot protein existence level 1. Keeps in an inactive conformation TGFBR1, the TGF-beta type I serine/threonine kinase receptor, preventing TGF-beta receptor activation in absence of ligand. Recruits SMAD7 to ACVR1B which prevents the association of SMAD2 and SMAD3 with the activin receptor complex, thereby blocking the activin signal. May modulate the RYR1 calcium channel activity. PPIases accelerate the folding of proteins. It catalyzes the cis-trans isomerization of proline imidic peptide bonds in oligop
   5749..6456    +  CDS            mCherry: mCherry is a basic (constitutively fluorescent) red fluorescent protein published in 2004, derived from Discosoma sp.. It is reported to be a very rapidly-maturing monomer with low acid sensitivity.
   6502..6603    +  CDS            BCL2L1 (fragment): B2CL1_HUMAN - Also known as BCL2L, BCLX. Experimental evidence at protein level: Swiss-Prot protein existence level 1. Isoform Bcl-X(S) promotes apoptosis. From Homo sapiens (Human).
   6617..6647    +  misc_feature   MCS (fragment): pUC18/19 multiple cloning site
   6648..6666    +  misc_feature   MCS (fragment): pBluescript multiple cloning site
   6666..7254    +  misc_feature   WPRE: woodchuck hepatitis virus posttranscriptional regulatory element
   7255..7277    +  misc_feature   MCS (fragment): pBluescript multiple cloning site
   7294..7362    +  CDS            nef (fragment): NEF_HV1Z2 - Experimental evidence at protein level: Swiss-Prot protein existence level 1. Extracellular Nef protein targets CD4(+) T-lymphocytes for apoptosis by interacting with CXCR4 surface receptors. From Human immunodeficiency virus type 1 group M subtype D (isolate Z2/CDC-Z34) (HIV-1).
   7364..7597    +  LTR            3' LTR (ΔU3): self-inactivating 3' long terminal repeat (LTR) from HIV-1
   7622..7640    -  promoter       SP6 promoter: promoter for bacteriophage SP6 RNA polymerase
   7868..8147    +  CDS            TcR (fragment): tetracycline efflux protein; tet; confers resistance to tetracycline
   8148..8196    -  misc_feature   bom (fragment): basis of mobility region from pBR322
   8298..8333    -  CDS            rop (fragment): Rop protein, which maintains plasmids at low copy number; rop
   8428..8532    +  promoter       AmpR promoter: bla
   8533..9393    +  CDS            AmpR: β-lactamase; bla; confers resistance to ampicillin, carbenicillin, and related antibiotics
   9564..10152   +  rep_origin     ori: high-copy-number ColE1/pMB1/pBR322/pUC origin of replication
>Addgene plasmid #72905 | pHR-FKBP:mCherry-BclXLc33 | addgene full sequence | sequence record 174176 | Addgene NGS Result
CCTTTTTACGGTTCCTGGCCTTTTGCTGGCCTTTTGCTCACATGTTCTTTCCTGCGTTATCCCCTGATTC
TGTGGATAACCGTATTACCGCCTTTGAGTGAGCTGATACCGCTCGCCGCAGCCGAACGACCGAGCGCAGC
GAGTCAGTGAGCGAGGAAGCGGAAGAGCGCCCAATACGCAAACCGCCTCTCCCCGCGCGTTGGCCGATTC
ATTAATGCAGCTGTGGAATGTGTGTCAGTTAGGGTGTGGAAAGTCCCCAGGCTCCCCAGCAGGCAGAAGT
ATGCAAAGCATGCATCTCAATTAGTCAGCAACCAGGTGTGGAAAGTCCCCAGGCTCCCCAGCAGGCAGAA
GTATGCAAAGCATGCATCTCAATTAGTCAGCAACCATAGTCCCGCCCCTAACTCCGCCCATCCCGCCCCT
AACTCCGCCCAGTTCCGCCCATTCTCCGCCCCATGGCTGACTAATTTTTTTTATTTATGCAGAGGCCGAG
GCCGCCTCGGCCTCTGAGCTATTCCAGAAGTAGTGAGGAGGCTTTTTTGGAGGCCTAGGCTTTTGCAAAA
AGCTTGGACACAAGACAGGCTTGCGAGATATGTTTGAGAATACCACTTTATCCCGCGTCAGGGAGAGGCA
GTGCGTAAAAAGACGCGGACTCATGTGAAATACTGGTTTTTAGTGCGCCAGATCTCTATAATCTCGCGCA
ACCTATTTTCCCCTCGAACACTTTTTAAGCCGTAGATAAACAGGCTGGGACACTTCACATGAGCGAAAAA
TACATCGTCACCTGGGACATGTTGCAGATCCATGCACGTAAACTCGCAAGCCGACTGATGCCTTCTGAAC
AATGGAAAGGCATTATTGCCGTAAGCCGTGGCGGTCTGTACCGGGTGCGTTACTGGCGCGTGAACTGGGT
ATTCGTCATGTCGATACCGTTTGTATTTCCAGCTACGATCACGACAACCAGCGCGAGCTTAAAGTGCTGA
AACGCGCAGAAGGCGATGGCGAAGGCTTCATCGTTATTGATGACCTGGTGGATACCGGTGGTACTGCGGT
TGCGATTCGTGAAATGTATCCAAAAGCGCACTTTGTCACCATCTTCGCAAAACCGGCTGGTCGTCCGCTG
GTTGATGACTATGTTGTTGATATCCCGCAAGATACCTGGATTGAACAGCCGTGGGATATGGGCGTCGTAT
TCGTCCCGCCAATCTCCGGTCGCTAATCTTTTCAACGCCTGGCACTGCCGGGCGTTGTTCTTTTTAACTT
CAGGCGGGTTACAATAGTTTCCAGTAAGTATTCTGGAGGCTGCATCCATGACACAGGCAAACCTGAGCGA
AACCCTGTTCAAACCCCGCTTTAAACATCCTGAAACCTCGACGCTAGTCCGCCGCTTTAATCACGGCGCA
CAACCGCCTGTGCAGTCGGCCCTTGATGGTAAAACCATCCCTCACTGGTATCGCATGATTAACCGTCTGA
TGTGGATCTGGCGCGGCATTGACCCACGCGAAATCCTCGACGTCCAGGCACGTATTGTGATGAGCGATGC
CGAACGTACCGACGATGATTTATACGATACGGTGATTGGCTACCGTGGCGGCAACTGGATTTATGAGTGG
GCCCCGGATCTTTGTGAAGGAACCTTACTTCTGTGGTGTGACATAATTGGACAAACTACCTACAGAGATT
TAAAGCTCTAAGGTAAATATAAAATTTTTAAGTGTATAATGTGTTAAACTACTGATTCTAATTGTTTGTG
TATTTTAGATTCCAACCTATGGAACTGATGAATGGGAGCAGTGGTGGAATGCCTTTAATGAGGAAAACCT
GTTTTGCTCAGAAGAAATGCCATCTAGTGATGATGAGGCTACTGCTGACTCTCAACATTCTACTCCTCCA
AAAAAGAAGAGAAAGGTAGAAGACCCCAAGGACTTTCCTTCAGAATTGCTAAGTTTTTTGAGTCATGCTG
TGTTTAGTAATAGAACTCTTGCTTGCTTTGCTATTTACACCACAAAGGAAAAAGCTGCACTGCTATACAA
GAAAATTATGGAAAAATATTCTGTAACCTTTATAAGTAGGCATAACAGTTATAATCATAACATACTGTTT
TTTCTTACTCCACACAGGCATAGAGTGTCTGCTATTAATAACTATGCTCAAAAATTGTGTACCTTTAGCT
TTTTAATTTGTAAAGGGGTTAATAAGGAATATTTGATGTATAGTGCCTTGACTAGAGATCATAATCAGCC
ATACCACATTTGTAGAGGTTTTACTTGCTTTAAAAAACCTCCCACACCTCCCCCTGAACCTGAAACATAA
AATGAATGCAATTGTTGTTGTTAACTTGTTTATTGCAGCTTATAATGGTTACAAATAAAGCAATAGCATC
ACAAATTTCACAAATAAAGCATTTTTTTCACTGCATTCTAGTTGTGGTTTGTCCAAACTCATCAATGTAT
CTTATCATGTCTGGATCAACTGGATAACTCAAGCTAACCAAAATCATCCCAAACTTCCCACCCCATACCC
TATTACCACTGCCAATTACCTGTGGTTTCATTTACTCTAAACCTGTGATTCCTCTGAATTATTTTCATTT
TAAAGAAATTGTATTTGTTAAATATGTACTACAAACTTAGTAGTTGGAAGGGCTAATTCACTCCCAAAGA
AGACAAGATATCCTTGATCTGTGGATCTACCACACACAAGGCTACTTCCCTGATTAGCAGAACTACACAC
CAGGGCCAGGGGTCAGATATCCACTGACCTTTGGATGGTGCTACAAGCTAGTACCAGTTGAGCCAGATAA
GGTAGAAGAGGCCAATAAAGGAGAGAACACCAGCTTGTTACACCCTGTGAGCCTGCATGGGATGGATGAC
CCGGAGAGAGAAGTGTTAGAGTGGAGGTTTGACAGCCGCCTAGCATTTCATCACGTGGCCCGAGAGCTGC
ATCCGGAGTACTTCAAGAACTGCTGATATCGAGCTTGCTACAAGGGACTTTCCGCTGGGGACTTTCCAGG
GAGGCGTGGCCTGGGCGGGACTGGGGAGTGGCGAGCCCTCAGATCCTGCATATAAGCAGCTGCTTTTTGC
CTGTACTGGGTCTCTCTGGTTAGACCAGATCTGAGCCTGGGAGCTCTCTGGCTAACTAGGGAACCCACTG
CTTAAGCCTCAATAAAGCTTGCCTTGAGTGCTTCAAGTAGTGTGTGCCCGTCTGTTGTGTGACTCTGGTA
ACTAGAGATCCCTCAGACCCTTTTAGTCAGTGTGGAAAATCTCTAGCAGTGGCGCCCGAACAGGGACTTG
AAAGCGAAAGGGAAACCAGAGGAGCTCTCTCGACGCAGGACTCGGCTTGCTGAAGCGCGCACGGCAAGAG
GCGAGGGGCGGCGACTGGTGAGTACGCCAAAAATTTTGACTAGCGGAGGCTAGAAGGAGAGAGATGGGTG
CGAGAGCGTCAGTATTAAGCGGGGGAGAATTAGATCGCGATGGGAAAAAATTCGGTTAAGGCCAGGGGGA
AAGAAAAAATATAAATTAAAACATATAGTATGGGCAAGCAGGGAGCTAGAACGATTCGCAGTTAATCCTG
GCCTGTTAGAAACATCAGAAGGCTGTAGACAAATACTGGGACAGCTACAACCATCCCTTCAGACAGGATC
AGAAGAACTTAGATCATTATATAATACAGTAGCAACCCTCTATTGTGTGCATCAAAGGATAGAGATAAAA
GACACCAAGGAAGCTTTAGACAAGATAGAGGAAGAGCAAAACAAAAGTAAGACCACCGCACAGCAAGCGG
CCGGCCGCTGATCTTCAGACCTGGAGGAGGAGATATGAGGGACAATTGGAGAAGTGAATTATATAAATAT
AAAGTAGTAAAAATTGAACCATTAGGAGTAGCACCCACCAAGGCAAAGAGAAGAGTGGTGCAGAGAGAAA
AAAGAGCAGTGGGAATAGGAGCTTTGTTCCTTGGGTTCTTGGGAGCAGCAGGAAGCACTATGGGCGCAGC
GTCAATGACGCTGACGGTACAGGCCAGACAATTATTGTCTGGTATAGTGCAGCAGCAGAACAATTTGCTG
AGGGCTATTGAGGCGCAACAGCATCTGTTGCAACTCACAGTCTGGGGCATCAAGCAGCTCCAGGCAAGAA
TCCTGGCTGTGGAAAGATACCTAAAGGATCAACAGCTCCTGGGGATTTGGGGTTGCTCTGGAAAACTCAT
TTGCACCACTGCTGTGCCTTGGAATGCTAGTTGGAGTAATAAATCTCTGGAACAGATTTGGAATCACACG
ACCTGGATGGAGTGGGACAGAGAAATTAACAATTACACAAGCTTAATACACTCCTTAATTGAAGAATCGC
AAAACCAGCAAGAAAAGAATGAACAAGAATTATTGGAATTAGATAAATGGGCAAGTTTGTGGAATTGGTT
TAACATAACAAATTGGCTGTGGTATATAAAATTATTCATAATGATAGTAGGAGGCTTGGTAGGTTTAAGA
ATAGTTTTTGCTGTACTTTCTATAGTGAATAGAGTTAGGCAGGGATATTCACCATTATCGTTTCAGACCC
ACCTCCCAACCCCGAGGGGACCCGACAGGCCCGAAGGAATAGAAGAAGAAGGTGGAGAGAGAGACAGAGA
CAGATCCATTCGATTAGTGAACGGATCTCGACGGTATCGCCAAATGGCAGTATTCATCCACAATTTTAAA
AGAAAAGGGGGGATTGGGGGGTACAGTGCAGGGGAAAGAATAGTAGACATAATAGCAACAGACATACAAA
CTAAAGAATTACAAAAACAAATTACAAAAATTCAAAATTTTCGGGTTTATTACAGGGACAGCAGAGATCC
AGTTTGGATCGATAAGCTTGATATCGAATTCCTGCAGCCCCGATAAAATAAAAGATTTTATTTAGTCTCC
AGAAAAAGGGGGGAATGAAAGACCCCACCTGTAGGTTTGGCAAGCTAGCTGCAGTAACGCCATTTTGCAA
GGCATGGAAAAATACCAAACCAAGAATAGAGAAGTTCAGATCAAGGGCGGGTACATGAAAATAGCTAACG
TTGGGCCAAACAGGATATCTGCGGTGAGCAGTTTCGGCCCCGGCCCGGGGCCAAGAACAGATGGTCACCG
CAGTTTCGGCCCCGGCCCGAGGCCAAGAACAGATGGTCCCCAGATATGGCCCAACCCTCAGCAGTTTCTT
AAGACCCATCAGATGTTTCCAGGCTCCCCCAAGGACCTGAAATGACCCTGCGCCTTATTTGAATTAACCA
ATCAGCCTGCTTCTCGCTTCTGTTCGCGCGCTTCTGCTTCCCGAGCTCTATAAAAGAGCTCACAACCCCT
CACTCGGCGCGCCAGTCCTCCGACAGACTGAGTCGCCCGGGGGGGATCTGGAGCTCTCGAGAATTCTCAC
GCGTGCCACCATGGGAGTGCAGGTGGAGACTATCTCCCCAGGAGACGGGCGCACCTTCCCCAAGCGCGGC
CAGACCTGCGTGGTGCACTACACCGGGATGCTTGAAGATGGAAAGAAATTTGATTCCTCCCGGGACAGAA
ACAAGCCCTTTAAGTTTATGCTAGGCAAGCAGGAGGTGATCCGAGGCTGGGAAGAAGGGGTTGCCCAGAT
GAGTGTGGGTCAGAGAGCCAAACTGACTATATCTCCAGATTATGCCTATGGTGCCACTGGGCACCCAGGC
ATCATCCCACCACATGCCACTCTCGTCTTCGATGTGGAGCTTCTAAAACTGGAAGGTGCTGCACTTCTGC
CCGGTTCTATGGTGAGCAAGGGCGAGGAGGATAACATGGCCATCATCAAGGAGTTCATGCGCTTCAAGGT
GCACATGGAGGGCTCCGTGAACGGCCACGAGTTCGAGATCGAGGGCGAGGGCGAGGGCCGCCCCTACGAG
GGCACCCAGACCGCCAAGCTGAAGGTGACCAAGGGTGGCCCCCTGCCCTTCGCCTGGGACATCCTGTCCC
CTCAGTTCATGTACGGCTCCAAGGCCTACGTGAAGCACCCCGCCGACATCCCCGACTACTTGAAGCTGTC
CTTCCCCGAGGGCTTCAAGTGGGAGCGCGTGATGAACTTCGAGGACGGCGGCGTGGTGACCGTGACCCAG
GACTCCTCCCTGCAGGACGGCGAGTTCATCTACAAGGTGAAGCTGCGCGGCACCAACTTCCCCTCCGACG
GCCCCGTAATGCAGAAGAAGACCATGGGCTGGGAGGCCTCCTCCGAGCGGATGTACCCCGAGGACGGCGC
CCTGAAGGGCGAGATCAAGCAGAGGCTGAAGCTGAAGGACGGCGGCCACTACGACGCTGAGGTCAAGACC
ACCTACAAGGCCAAGAAGCCCGTGCAGCTGCCCGGCGCCTACAACGTCAACATCAAGTTGGACATCACCT
CCCACAACGAGGACTACACCATCGTGGAACAGTACGAACGCGCCGAGGGCCGCCACTCCACCGGCGGCAT
GGACGAGCTGTACAAGCCCGGTTCTGCCGCCATGGCATATCCATATGACGTCCCAGACTATGCTGCCGAG
AGCCGAAAGGGCCAGGAACGCTTCAACCGCTGGTTCCTGACGGGCATGACTGTGGCCGGCGTGGTTCTGC
TGGGCTCACTCTTCAGTCGGAAATGAGCGGCCGCGACTCTAGAGTCGACCTGCAGGCATGCAAGCTTGAT
ATCAAGCTTATCGATAATCAACCTCTGGATTACAAAATTTGTGAAAGATTGACTGGTATTCTTAACTATG
TTGCTCCTTTTACGCTATGTGGATACGCTGCTTTAATGCCTTTGTATCATGCTATTGCTTCCCGTATGGC
TTTCATTTTCTCCTCCTTGTATAAATCCTGGTTGCTGTCTCTTTATGAGGAGTTGTGGCCCGTTGTCAGG
CAACGTGGCGTGGTGTGCACTGTGTTTGCTGACGCAACCCCCACTGGTTGGGGCATTGCCACCACCTGTC
AGCTCCTTTCCGGGACTTTCGCTTTCCCCCTCCCTATTGCCACGGCGGAACTCATCGCCGCCTGCCTTGC
CCGCTGCTGGACAGGGGCTCGGCTGTTGGGCACTGACAATTCCGTGGTGTTGTCGGGGAAATCATCGTCC
TTTCCTTGGCTGCTCGCCTGTGTTGCCACCTGGATTCTGCGCGGGACGTCCTTCTGCTACGTCCCTTCGG
CCCTCAATCCAGCGGACCTTCCTTCCCGCGGCCTGCTGCCGGCTCTGCGGCCTCTTCCGCGTCTTCGCCT
TCGCCCTCAGACGAGTCGGATCTCCCTTTGGGCCGCCTCCCCGCATCGATACCGTCGACCTCGAGGGAAT
TAATTCGAGCTCGGTACCTTTAAGACCAATGACTTACAAGGCAGCTGTAGATCTTAGCCACTTTTTAAAA
GAAAAGGGGGGACTGGAAGGGCTAATTCACTCCCAACGAAGACAAGATCTGCTTTTTGCTTGTACTGGGT
CTCTCTGGTTAGACCAGATCTGAGCCTGGGAGCTCTCTGGCTAACTAGGGAACCCACTGCTTAAGCCTCA
ATAAAGCTTGCCTTGAGTGCTTCAAGTAGTGTGTGCCCGTCTGTTGTGTGACTCTGGTAACTAGAGATCC
CTCAGACCCTTTTAGTCAGTGTGGAAAATCTCTAGCAGCATCTAGAATTAATTCCGTGTATTCTATAGTG
TCACCTAAATCGTATGTGTATGATACATAAGGTTATGTATTAATTGTAGCCGCGTTCTAACGACAATATG
TACAAGCCTAATTGTGTAGCATCTGGCTTACTGAAGCAGACCCTATCATCTCTCTCGTAAACTGCCGTCA
GAGTCGGTTTGGTTGGACGAACCTTCTGAGTTTCTGGTAACGCCGTCCCGCACCCGGAAATGGTCAGCGA
ACCAATCAGCAGGGTCATCGCTAGCCAGATCCTCTACGCCGGACGCATCGTGGCCGGCATCACCGGCGCC
ACAGGTGCGGTTGCTGGCGCCTATATCGCCGACATCACCGATGGGGAAGATCGGGCTCGCCACTTCGGGC
TCATGAGCGCTTGTTTCGGCGTGGGTATGGTGGCAGGCCCCGTGGCCGGGGGACTGTTGGGCGCCATCTC
CTTGCATGCACCATTCCTTGCGGCGGCGGTGCTCAACGGCCTCAACCTACTACTGGGCTGCTTCCTAATG
CAGGAGTCGCATAAGGGAGAGCGTCGAATGGTGCACTCTCAGTACAATCTGCTCTGATGCCGCATAGTTA
AGCCAGCCCCGACACCCGCCAACACCCGCTGACGCGCCCTGACGGGCTTGTCTGCTCCCGGCATCCGCTT
ACAGACAAGCTGTGACCGTCTCCGGGAGCTGCATGTGTCAGAGGTTTTCACCGTCATCACCGAAACGCGC
GAGACGAAAGGGCCTCGTGATACGCCTATTTTTATAGGTTAATGTCATGATAATAATGGTTTCTTAGACG
TCAGGTGGCACTTTTCGGGGAAATGTGCGCGGAACCCCTATTTGTTTATTTTTCTAAATACATTCAAATA
TGTATCCGCTCATGAGACAATAACCCTGATAAATGCTTCAATAATATTGAAAAAGGAAGAGTATGAGTAT
TCAACATTTCCGTGTCGCCCTTATTCCCTTTTTTGCGGCATTTTGCCTTCCTGTTTTTGCTCACCCAGAA
ACGCTGGTGAAAGTAAAAGATGCTGAAGATCAGTTGGGTGCACGAGTGGGTTACATCGAACTGGATCTCA
ACAGCGGTAAGATCCTTGAGAGTTTTCGCCCCGAAGAACGTTTTCCAATGATGAGCACTTTTAAAGTTCT
GCTATGTGGCGCGGTATTATCCCGTATTGACGCCGGGCAAGAGCAACTCGGTCGCCGCATACACTATTCT
CAGAATGACTTGGTTGAGTACTCACCAGTCACAGAAAAGCATCTTACGGATGGCATGACAGTAAGAGAAT
TATGCAGTGCTGCCATAACCATGAGTGATAACACTGCGGCCAACTTACTTCTGACAACGATCGGAGGACC
GAAGGAGCTAACCGCTTTTTTGCACAACATGGGGGATCATGTAACTCGCCTTGATCGTTGGGAACCGGAG
CTGAATGAAGCCATACCAAACGACGAGCGTGACACCACGATGCCTGTAGCAATGGCAACAACGTTGCGCA
AACTATTAACTGGCGAACTACTTACTCTAGCTTCCCGGCAACAATTAATAGACTGGATGGAGGCGGATAA
AGTTGCAGGACCACTTCTGCGCTCGGCCCTTCCGGCTGGCTGGTTTATTGCTGATAAATCTGGAGCCGGT
GAGCGTGGGTCTCGCGGTATCATTGCAGCACTGGGGCCAGATGGTAAGCCCTCCCGTATCGTAGTTATCT
ACACGACGGGGAGTCAGGCAACTATGGATGAACGAAATAGACAGATCGCTGAGATAGGTGCCTCACTGAT
TAAGCATTGGTAACTGTCAGACCAAGTTTACTCATATATACTTTAGATTGATTTAAAACTTCATTTTTAA
TTTAAAAGGATCTAGGTGAAGATCCTTTTTGATAATCTCATGACCAAAATCCCTTAACGTGAGTTTTCGT
TCCACTGAGCGTCAGACCCCGTAGAAAAGATCAAAGGATCTTCTTGAGATCCTTTTTTTCTGCGCGTAAT
CTGCTGCTTGCAAACAAAAAAACCACCGCTACCAGCGGTGGTTTGTTTGCCGGATCAAGAGCTACCAACT
CTTTTTCCGAAGGTAACTGGCTTCAGCAGAGCGCAGATACCAAATACTGTTCTTCTAGTGTAGCCGTAGT
TAGGCCACCACTTCAAGAACTCTGTAGCACCGCCTACATACCTCGCTCTGCTAATCCTGTTACCAGTGGC
TGCTGCCAGTGGCGATAAGTCGTGTCTTACCGGGTTGGACTCAAGACGATAGTTACCGGATAAGGCGCAG
CGGTCGGGCTGAACGGGGGGTTCGTGCACACAGCCCAGCTTGGAGCGAACGACCTACACCGAACTGAGAT
ACCTACAGCGTGAGCTATGAGAAAGCGCCACGCTTCCCGAAGGGAGAAAGGCGGACAGGTATCCGGTAAG
CGGCAGGGTCGGAACAGGAGAGCGCACGAGGGAGCTTCCAGGGGGAAACGCCTGGTATCTTTATAGTCCT
GTCGGGTTTCGCCACCTCTGACTTGAGCGTCGATTTTTGTGATGCTCGTCAGGGGGGCGGAGCCTATGGA
AAAACGCCAGCAACGCGG
